Addgene plasmid #188931: pBS-SKII-3XHA-HALO-NAT
Purpose: Integration cassette to create C-terminal fusions for fluorescent tagging
Depositing lab: Stephen Buratowski. Depositing organization: Harvard Medical School. Publication: A set of Saccharomyces cerevisiae integration vectors for fluorescent dye labeling of proteins. Baek I, Le SN, Jeon J, Chun Y, Reed C, Buratowski S. G3 (Bethesda). 2022 Aug 9. pii: 6659097. doi: 10.1093/g3journal/jkac201. PubMed 35944214.
Backbone
  Vector backbone: pBlueScript II SK (+)
  Vector type: Yeast Expression
  Selectable markers: Nourseothricin
Growth in bacteria
  Bacterial resistance: Ampicillin, 100 μg/mL
  Growth temperature: 37°C
  Growth strain: DH5alpha
  Copy number: High Copy
Gene/Insert
  Gene/Insert name: 3XHA-HALO-NAT
  Species: Synthetic
  Cloning method: Gibson Cloning
Terms and licenses: Academic/Nonprofit Terms; Industry Terms: Not Available to Industry
Depositor comments: This constructed is intended for use as a template for PCR and not for expression of the insert.
How to cite: pBS-SKII-3XHA-HALO-NAT was a gift from Stephen Buratowski (Addgene plasmid # 188931 ; http://n2t.net/addgene:188931 ; RRID:Addgene_188931)
