[The description below was written by a language model from this plasmid's Addgene catalogue record and pLannotate feature annotations shown in this document.]
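Description:
pBS-SKII-3XHA-HALO-NAT is a 5.2 kb template plasmid built on pBluescript II SK(+) that supplies a PCR-amplifiable integration cassette for C-terminal tagging of proteins in Saccharomyces cerevisiae. It is maintained in E. coli as a high-copy plasmid through the ColE1/pUC-type origin and selected with ampicillin via the β-lactamase gene. The usual pBluescript elements remain around the insert: an f1 origin, lac promoter/operator and lacZα remnants, flanking T3 and T7 promoters, and fragments of the multiple cloning site. No yeast replication origin is annotated. This fits the depositor's note that the plasmid is meant as a PCR template and not for expressing the insert directly.

The synthetic insert, assembled by Gibson cloning, begins with three tandem HA epitope tags. These are followed by a coding sequence annotated as the dhaA haloalkane dehalogenase, the bacterial enzyme from which HaloTag is derived, so it corresponds to the HALO element in the plasmid's name. No promoter precedes this tag module, because it is designed to be fused in frame to the 3′ end of a chromosomal gene and expressed from that gene's own promoter. No separate terminator is annotated between the tag and the marker. Downstream lies a nourseothricin resistance marker consisting of the Streptomyces noursei nat1 acetyltransferase flanked by the Ashbya gossypii TEF promoter and terminator, which allows selection of yeast integrants. In typical use, the cassette would be amplified with primers carrying homology to the target locus and integrated by homologous recombination. The resulting fusion protein can be detected through the HA epitopes and covalently labeled with fluorescent Halo ligand dyes.
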