Features (pLannotate 1.2.2; 18 found; start..end, strand, type, name):
      5..94      +  CDS            3xHA: three tandem HA epitope tags
    125..1003    +  CDS            dhaA: DHAA_PSEPV - Experimental evidence at protein level: Swiss-Prot protein existence level 1. Catalyzes hydrolytic cleavage of carbon-halogen bonds in halogenated aliphatic compounds, leading to the formation of the corresponding primary alcohols, halide ions and protons. Has a broad substrate specificity, as it is able to dehalogenate mono- and di- chlorinated and brominated alkanes (up to at least C10), and the two isomers of 1,3-dichloropropene to 3-chloroallyl alcohol; the highest activity was found with 1,2-dibromoethane, while no activity was observed with the analog 1,2-dichloroethane. Fro
   1073..1416    +  promoter       TEF promoter: Ashbya gossypii TEF promoter
   1423..1987    +  CDS            NrsR (fragment): nourseothricin acetyltransferase; Streptomyces noursei nat1; confers resistance to nourseothricin
   1995..2192    +  terminator     TEF terminator: Ashbya gossypii TEF terminator
   2216..2253    -  misc_feature   MCS (fragment): pBluescript multiple cloning site
   2262..2280    -  promoter       T7 promoter: promoter for bacteriophage T7 RNA polymerase
   2288..2443    +  CDS            lacZα (fragment): LacZα fragment of β-galactosidase; lacZ fragment
   2448..2876    +  rep_origin     f1 ori (sequence partly withheld): f1 bacteriophage origin of replication; arrow indicates direction of (+) strand synthesis
   2929..3033    +  promoter       AmpR promoter: bla
   3034..3894    +  CDS            AmpR: β-lactamase; bla; confers resistance to ampicillin, carbenicillin, and related antibiotics
   4065..4653    +  rep_origin     ori: high-copy-number ColE1/pMB1/pBR322/pUC origin of replication
   4836..4928    +  CDS            lacI (fragment): lac repressor; lacI; The lac repressor binds to the lac operator to inhibit transcription in E. coli. This inhibition can be relieved by adding lactose or isopropyl-β-D-thiogalactopyranoside (IPTG).
   4941..4962    +  protein_bind   CAP binding site: CAP binding activates transcription in the presence of cAMP. E. coli catabolite activator protein
   4977..5007    +  promoter       lac promoter: promoter for the E. coli lac operon
   5015..5031    +  protein_bind   lac operator: The lac repressor binds to the lac operator to inhibit transcription in E. coli. This inhibition can be relieved by adding lactose or isopropyl-β-D-thiogalactopyranoside (IPTG). lac repressor encoded by lacI
   5076..5094    +  promoter       T3 promoter: promoter for bacteriophage T3 RNA polymerase
   5107..5155    -  misc_feature   MCS (fragment): pBluescript multiple cloning site
>Addgene plasmid #188931 | pBS-SKII-3XHA-HALO-NAT | addgene full sequence | sequence record 371335 | Addgene NGS Result
CTTTTACCCATACGATGTTCCTGACTATGCGGGCTATCCCTATGACGTCCCGGACTATGCAGGATCCTAT
CCATATGACGTTCCAGATTACGCTGCTCAGTGCGGTTCAGGTGGATCTGGTTCTATGGCAGAAATCGGTA
CTGGCTTTCCATTCGACCCGCATTATGTGGAAGTCCTGGGCGAGAGAATGCATTACGTTGACGTGGGTCC
GAGAGATGGAACTCCGGTCCTTTTTCTGCACGGGAATCCTACAAGCTCTTATGTTTGGCGCAATATCATC
CCTCATGTAGCTCCGACGCATCGCTGTATTGCGCCGGACCTGATTGGTATGGGAAAATCTGATAAACCAG
ACCTGGGTTACTTTTTCGATGATCATGTGCGTTTCATGGATGCCTTCATTGAGGCATTAGGGCTTGAAGA
AGTCGTCTTGGTGATTCATGATTGGGGCTCAGCTCTGGGATTTCACTGGGCTAAAAGAAATCCTGAACGC
GTAAAAGGCATCGCGTTTATGGAGTTCATTCGTCCAATTCCGACTTGGGATGAATGGCCTGAGTTCGCGA
GAGAAACATTTCAAGCATTTCGCACGACCGATGTAGGCCGGAAGTTAATCATCGATCAGAATGTCTTTAT
CGAAGGGACATTGCCGATGGGAGTCGTTCGTCCGTTAACAGAAGTCGAAATGGATCACTATAGAGAACCT
TTTCTTAATCCTGTGGACAGAGAGCCGCTGTGGCGGTTTCCGAACGAACTGCCGATTGCAGGCGAGCCTG
CTAACATTGTAGCGCTGGTTGAAGAGTATATGGATTGGCTTCATCAGTCTCCAGTTCCGAAGTTATTGTT
TTGGGGTACGCCTGGCGTGCTTATTCCACCGGCCGAAGCGGCACGTTTGGCAAAAAGCCTGCCAAATTGC
AAAGCCGTTGACATTGGCCCTGGACTTAACTTGCTTCAAGAGGATAACCCGGACTTAATCGGGAGCGAAA
TTGCCCGGTGGCTTTCTACCTTAGAAATCAGCGGCTAATATATAACTGTCTAGAAATAAAGAGTATCATC
TTTCAAAGGTCACCCGGCCAGCGACATGGAGGCCCAGAATACCCTCCTTGACAGTCTTGACGTGCGCAGC
TCAGGGGCATGATGTGACTGTCGCCCGTACATTTAGCCCATACATCCCCATGTATAATCATTTGCATCCA
TACATTTTGATGGCCGCACGGCGCGAAGCAAAAATTACGGCTCCTCGCTGCAGACCTGCGAGCAGGGAAA
CGCTCCCCTCACAGACGCGTTGAATTGTCCCCACGCCGCGCCCCTGTAGAGAAATATAAAAGGTTAGGAT
TTGCCACTGAGGTTCTTCTTTCATATACTTCCTTTTAAAATCTTGCTAGGATACAGTTCTCACATCACAT
CCGAACATAAACAACCATGGGTACCACTCTTGACGACACGGCTTACCGGTACCGCACCAGTGTCCCGGGG
GACGCCGAGGCCATCGAGGCACTGGATGGGTCCTTCACCACCGACACCGTCTTCCGCGTCACCGCCACCG
GGGACGGCTTCACCCTGCGGGAGGTGCCGGTGGACCCGCCCCTGACCAAGGTGTTCCCCGACGACGAATC
GGACGACGAATCGGACGACGGGGAGGACGGCGACCCGGACTCCCGGACGTTCGTCGCGTACGGGGACGAC
GGCGACCTGGCGGGCTTCGTGGTCGTCTCGTACTCCGGCTGGAACCGCCGGCTGACCGTCGAGGACATCG
AGGTCGCCCCGGAGCACCGGGGGCACGGGGTCGGGCGCGCGTTGATGGGGCTCGCGACGGAGTTCGCCCG
CGAGCGGGGCGCCGGGCACCTCTGGCTGGAGGTCACCAACGTCAACGCACCGGCGATCCACGCGTACCGG
CGGATGGGGTTCACCCTCTGCGGCCTGGACACCGCCCTGTACGACGGCACCGCCTCGGACGGCGAGCAGG
CGCTCTACATGAGCATGCCCTGCCCCTAATCAGTACTGACAATAAAAAGATTCTTGTTTTCAAGAACTTG
TCATTTGTATAGTTTTTTTATATTGTAGTTGTTCTATTTTAATCAAATGTTAGCGTGATTTATATTTTTT
TTCGCCTCGACATCATCTGCCCAGATGCGAAGTTAAGTGCGCAGAAAGTAATATCATGCGTCAATCGTAT
GTGAATGCTGGTCGCTATACTGCTGTCGATTCGATACTAACGCCGCCACTAGTTCTAGAGCGGCCGCCAC
CGCGGTGGAGCTCCAATTCGCCCTATAGTGAGTCGTATTACGCGCGCTCACTGGCCGTCGTTTTACAACG
TCGTGACTGGGAAAACCCTGGCGTTACCCAACTTAATCGCCTTGCAGCACATCCCCCTTTCGCCAGCTGG
CGTAATAGCGAAGAGGCCCGCACCGATCGCCCTTCCCAACAGTTGCGCAGCCTGAATGGCGAATGGG
[124 nt withheld, positions 2448-2571]
C
[91 nt withheld, positions 2573-2663]
A
[49 nt withheld, positions 2665-2713]
CCTTTGACGTTGGAGTCCACGTTCTTT
[37 nt withheld, positions 2741-2777]
ACCCTATCTCGGTCTATTCTTTTGATTTATAAGGGATTTTGCCGATTTCGGCCTATTGGTTAAAAAATGA
GCTGATTTAACAAAAATTTAACGCGAATTTTAACAAAATATTAACGCTTACAATTTAGGTGGCACTTTTC
GGGGAAATGTGCGCGGAACCCCTATTTGTTTATTTTTCTAAATACATTCAAATATGTATCCGCTCATGAG
ACAATAACCCTGATAAATGCTTCAATAATATTGAAAAAGGAAGAGTATGAGTATTCAACATTTCCGTGTC
GCCCTTATTCCCTTTTTTGCGGCATTTTGCCTTCCTGTTTTTGCTCACCCAGAAACGCTGGTGAAAGTAA
AAGATGCTGAAGATCAGTTGGGTGCACGAGTGGGTTACATCGAACTGGATCTCAACAGCGGTAAGATCCT
TGAGAGTTTTCGCCCCGAAGAACGTTTTCCAATGATGAGCACTTTTAAAGTTCTGCTATGTGGCGCGGTA
TTATCCCGTATTGACGCCGGGCAAGAGCAACTCGGTCGCCGCATACACTATTCTCAGAATGACTTGGTTG
AGTACTCACCAGTCACAGAAAAGCATCTTACGGATGGCATGACAGTAAGAGAATTATGCAGTGCTGCCAT
AACCATGAGTGATAACACTGCGGCCAACTTACTTCTGACAACGATCGGAGGACCGAAGGAGCTAACCGCT
TTTTTGCACAACATGGGGGATCATGTAACTCGCCTTGATCGTTGGGAACCGGAGCTGAATGAAGCCATAC
CAAACGACGAGCGTGACACCACGATGCCTGTAGCAATGGCAACAACGTTGCGCAAACTATTAACTGGCGA
ACTACTTACTCTAGCTTCCCGGCAACAATTAATAGACTGGATGGAGGCGGATAAAGTTGCAGGACCACTT
CTGCGCTCGGCCCTTCCGGCTGGCTGGTTTATTGCTGATAAATCTGGAGCCGGTGAGCGTGGGTCTCGCG
GTATCATTGCAGCACTGGGGCCAGATGGTAAGCCCTCCCGTATCGTAGTTATCTACACGACGGGGAGTCA
GGCAACTATGGATGAACGAAATAGACAGATCGCTGAGATAGGTGCCTCACTGATTAAGCATTGGTAACTG
TCAGACCAAGTTTACTCATATATACTTTAGATTGATTTAAAACTTCATTTTTAATTTAAAAGGATCTAGG
TGAAGATCCTTTTTGATAATCTCATGACCAAAATCCCTTAACGTGAGTTTTCGTTCCACTGAGCGTCAGA
CCCCGTAGAAAAGATCAAAGGATCTTCTTGAGATCCTTTTTTTCTGCGCGTAATCTGCTGCTTGCAAACA
AAAAAACCACCGCTACCAGCGGTGGTTTGTTTGCCGGATCAAGAGCTACCAACTCTTTTTCCGAAGGTAA
CTGGCTTCAGCAGAGCGCAGATACCAAATACTGTTCTTCTAGTGTAGCCGTAGTTAGGCCACCACTTCAA
GAACTCTGTAGCACCGCCTACATACCTCGCTCTGCTAATCCTGTTACCAGTGGCTGCTGCCAGTGGCGAT
AAGTCGTGTCTTACCGGGTTGGACTCAAGACGATAGTTACCGGATAAGGCGCAGCGGTCGGGCTGAACGG
GGGGTTCGTGCACACAGCCCAGCTTGGAGCGAACGACCTACACCGAACTGAGATACCTACAGCGTGAGCT
ATGAGAAAGCGCCACGCTTCCCGAAGGGAGAAAGGCGGACAGGTATCCGGTAAGCGGCAGGGTCGGAACA
GGAGAGCGCACGAGGGAGCTTCCAGGGGGAAACGCCTGGTATCTTTATAGTCCTGTCGGGTTTCGCCACC
TCTGACTTGAGCGTCGATTTTTGTGATGCTCGTCAGGGGGGCGGAGCCTATGGAAAAACGCCAGCAACGC
GGCCTTTTTACGGTTCCTGGCCTTTTGCTGGCCTTTTGCTCACATGTTCTTTCCTGCGTTATCCCCTGAT
TCTGTGGATAACCGTATTACCGCCTTTGAGTGAGCTGATACCGCTCGCCGCAGCCGAACGACCGAGCGCA
GCGAGTCAGTGAGCGAGGAAGCGGAAGAGCGCCCAATACGCAAACCGCCTCTCCCCGCGCGTTGGCCGAT
TCATTAATGCAGCTGGCACGACAGGTTTCCCGACTGGAAAGCGGGCAGTGAGCGCAACGCAATTAATGTG
AGTTAGCTCACTCATTAGGCACCCCAGGCTTTACACTTTATGCTCCCGGCTCGTATGTTGTGTGGAATTG
TGAGCGGATAACAATTTCACACAGGAAACAGCTATGACCATGATTACGCCAAGCGCGCAATTAACCCTCA
CTAAAGGGAACAAAAGCTGGGTACCGGGCCCCCCCTCGAGGTCGACGGTATCGATAAGCTTGATATCGGG
TCGACGGATCCCCGGGTTAATTAACAT
